>Addgene plasmid #220894 | pCMV-haA3A-CBE-G | addgene full sequence | sequence record 440616 | Addgene NGS Result
ATATGCCAAGTACGCCCCCTATTGACGTCAATGACGGTAAATGGCCCGCCTGGCATTATGCCCAGTACAT
GACCTTATGGGACTTTCCTACTTGGCAGTACATCTACGTATTAGTCATCGCTATTACCATGGTGATGCGG
TTTTGGCAGTACATCAATGGGCGTGGATAGCGGTTTGACTCACGGGGATTTCCAAGTCTCCACCCCATTG
ACGTCAATGGGAGTTTGTTTTGGCACCAAAATCAACGGAACTTTCCAAAATGTCGTAACAACTCCGCCCC
ATTGACGCAAATGGGCGGTAGGCGTGTACGGTGGGAGGTCTATATAAGCAGAGCTGGTTTAGTGAACCGT
CAGATCCGCTAGAGATCCGCGGCCGCTAATACGACTCACTATAGGGAGAGCCGCCACCATGAAACGGACA
GCCGACGGAAGCGAGTTCGAGTCACCAAAGAAGAAGCGGAAAGTCGAGGCATCTCCAGCAAGCGGACCAA
GGCACCTGATGGACCCCCACATCTTCACCTCTAACTTTAACAATGGCATCGGCAGGCACAAGACATACCT
GTGCTATGAGGTGGAGCGCCTGGACAACGGCACCAGCGTGAAGATGGATCAGCACAGAGGCTTCCTGCAC
AACCAGGCCAAGAATCTGCTGTGCGGCTTCTACGGCCGGCACGCAGAGCTGAGATTTCTGGACCTGGTGC
CTAGCCTGCAGCTGGATCCAGCCCAGATCTATAGGGTGACCTGGTTCATCAGCTGGTCCCCATGCTTTTC
CTGGGGATGTGCAGGAGAGGTGCGCGCCTTCCTGCAGGAGAATACACACGTGCGGCTGAGAATCTTTGCC
GCCCGGATCGGCGACTATGATCCTCTGTACAAGGAGGCCCTGCAGATGCTGAGAGACGCAGGAGCCCAGG
TGTCCATCATGACCTATGATGAGTTCAAGCACTGCTGGGACACATTTGTGGATCACCAGGGCTGTCCCTT
TCAGCCTTGGGACGGACTGGATGAGCACTCCCAGGCCCTGTCTGGCAGGCTGAGGGCCATCCTGCAGAAC
CAGGGCAATTCTGGAGGATCTAGCGGAGGATCCTCTGGCAGCGAGACACCAGGAACAAGCGAGTCAGCAA
CACCAGAGAGCAGTGGCGGCAGCAGCGGCGGCAGCGACAAGAAGTACAGCATCGGCCTGGCCATCGGCAC
CAACTCTGTGGGCTGGGCCGTGATCACCGACGAGTACAAGGTGCCCAGCAAGAAATTCAAGGTGCTGGGC
AACACCGACCGGCACAGCATCAAGAAGAACCTGATCGGAGCCCTGCTGTTCGACAGCGGCGAAACAGCCG
AGGCCACCCGGCTGAAGAGAACCGCCAGAAGAAGATACACCAGACGGAAGAACCGGATCTGCTATCTGCA
AGAGATCTTCAGCAACGAGATGGCCAAGGTGGACGACAGCTTCTTCCACAGACTGGAAGAGTCCTTCCTG
GTGGAAGAGGATAAGAAGCACGAGCGGCACCCCATCTTCGGCAACATCGTGGACGAGGTGGCCTACCACG
AGAAGTACCCCACCATCTACCACCTGAGAAAGAAACTGGTGGACAGCACCGACAAGGCCGACCTGCGGCT
GATCTATCTGGCCCTGGCCCACATGATCAAGTTCCGGGGCCACTTCCTGATCGAGGGCGACCTGAACCCC
GACAACAGCGACGTGGACAAGCTGTTCATCCAGCTGGTGCAGACCTACAACCAGCTGTTCGAGGAAAACC
CCATCAACGCCAGCGGCGTGGACGCCAAGGCCATCCTGTCTGCCAGACTGAGCAAGAGCAGACGGCTGGA
AAATCTGATCGCCCAGCTGCCCGGCGAGAAGAAGAATGGCCTGTTCGGAAACCTGATTGCCCTGAGCCTG
GGCCTGACCCCCAACTTCAAGAGCAACTTCGACCTGGCCGAGGATGCCAAACTGCAGCTGAGCAAGGACA
CCTACGACGACGACCTGGACAACCTGCTGGCCCAGATCGGCGACCAGTACGCCGACCTGTTTCTGGCCGC
CAAGAACCTGTCCGACGCCATCCTGCTGAGCGACATCCTGAGAGTGAACACCGAGATCACCAAGGCCCCC
CTGAGCGCCTCTATGATCAAGAGATACGACGAGCACCACCAGGACCTGACCCTGCTGAAAGCTCTCGTGC
GGCAGCAGCTGCCTGAGAAGTACAAAGAGATTTTCTTCGACCAGAGCAAGAACGGCTACGCCGGCTACAT
TGACGGCGGAGCCAGCCAGGAAGAGTTCTACAAGTTCATCAAGCCCATCCTGGAAAAGATGGACGGCACC
GAGGAACTGCTCGTGAAGCTGAACAGAGAGGACCTGCTGCGGAAGCAGCGGACCTTCGACAACGGCAGCA
TCCCCCACCAGATCCACCTGGGAGAGCTGCACGCCATTCTGCGGCGGCAGGAAGATTTTTACCCATTCCT
GAAGGACAACCGGGAAAAGATCGAGAAGATCCTGACCTTCCGCATCCCCTACTACGTGGGCCCTCTGGCC
AGGGGAAACAGCAGATTCGCCTGGATGACCAGAAAGAGCGAGGAAACCATCACCCCCTGGAACTTCGAGG
AAGTGGTGGACAAGGGCGCTTCCGCCCAGAGCTTCATCGAGCGGATGACCAACTTCGATAAGAACCTGCC
CAACGAGAAGGTGCTGCCCAAGCACAGCCTGCTGTACGAGTACTTCACCGTGTATAACGAGCTGACCAAA
GTGAAATACGTGACCGAGGGAATGAGAAAGCCCGCCTTCCTGAGCGGCGAGCAGAAAAAGGCCATCGTGG
ACCTGCTGTTCAAGACCAACCGGAAAGTGACCGTGAAGCAGCTGAAAGAGGACTACTTCAAGAAAATCGA
GTGCTTCGACTCCGTGGAAATCTCCGGCGTGGAAGATCGGTTCAACGCCTCCCTGGGCACATACCACGAT
CTGCTGAAAATTATCAAGGACAAGGACTTCCTGGACAATGAGGAAAACGAGGACATTCTGGAAGATATCG
TGCTGACCCTGACACTGTTTGAGGACAGAGAGATGATCGAGGAACGGCTGAAAACCTATGCCCACCTGTT
CGACGACAAAGTGATGAAGCAGCTGAAGCGGCGGAGATACACCGGCTGGGGCAGGCTGAGCCGGAAGCTG
ATCAACGGCATCCGGGACAAGCAGTCCGGCAAGACAATCCTGGATTTCCTGAAGTCCGACGGCTTCGCCA
ACAGAAACTTCATGCAGCTGATCCACGACGACAGCCTGACCTTTAAAGAGGACATCCAGAAAGCCCAGGT
GTCCGGCCAGGGCGATAGCCTGCACGAGCACATTGCCAATCTGGCCGGCAGCCCCGCCATTAAGAAGGGC
ATCCTGCAGACAGTGAAGGTGGTGGACGAGCTCGTGAAAGTGATGGGCCGGCACAAGCCCGAGAACATCG
TGATCGAAATGGCCAGAGAGAACCAGACCACCCAGAAGGGACAGAAGAACAGCCGCGAGAGAATGAAGCG
GATCGAAGAGGGCATCAAAGAGCTGGGCAGCCAGATCCTGAAAGAACACCCCGTGGAAAACACCCAGCTG
CAGAACGAGAAGCTGTACCTGTACTACCTGCAGAATGGGCGGGATATGTACGTGGACCAGGAACTGGACA
TCAACCGGCTGTCCGACTACGATGTGGACCATATCGTGCCTCAGAGCTTTCTGAAGGACGACTCCATCGA
CAACAAGGTGCTGACCAGAAGCGACAAGAACCGGGGCAAGAGCGACAACGTGCCCTCCGAAGAGGTCGTG
AAGAAGATGAAGAACTACTGGCGGCAGCTGCTGAACGCCAAGCTGATTACCCAGAGAAAGTTCGACAATC
TGACCAAGGCCGAGAGAGGCGGCCTGAGCGAACTGGATAAGGCCGGCTTCATCAAGAGACAGCTGGTGGA
AACCCGGCAGATCACAAAGCACGTGGCACAGATCCTGGACTCCCGGATGAACACTAAGTACGACGAGAAT
GACAAGCTGATCCGGGAAGTGAAAGTGATCACCCTGAAGTCCAAGCTGGTGTCCGATTTCCGGAAGGATT
TCCAGTTTTACAAAGTGCGCGAGATCAACAACTACCACCACGCCCACGACGCCTACCTGAACGCCGTCGT
GGGAACCGCCCTGATCAAAAAGTACCCTAAGCTGGAAAGCGAGTTCGTGTACGGCGACTACAAGGTGTAC
GACGTGCGGAAGATGATCGCCAAGAGCGAGCAGGAAATCGGCAAGGCTACCGCCAAGTACTTCTTCTACA
GCAACATCATGAACTTTTTCAAGACCGAGATTACCCTGGCCAACGGCGAGATCCGGAAGCGGCCTCTGAT
CGAGACAAACGGCGAAACCGGGGAGATCGTGTGGGATAAGGGCCGGGATTTTGCCACCGTGCGGAAAGTG
CTGAGCATGCCCCAAGTGAATATCGTGAAAAAGACCGAGGTGCAGACAGGCGGCTTCAGCAAAGAGTCTA
TCCTGCCCAAGAGGAACAGCGATAAGCTGATCGCCAGAAAGAAGGACTGGGACCCTAAGAAGTACGGCGG
CTTCGACAGCCCCACCGTGGCCTATTCTGTGCTGGTGGTGGCCAAAGTGGAAAAGGGCAAGTCCAAGAAA
CTGAAGAGTGTGAAAGAGCTGCTGGGGATCACCATCATGGAAAGAAGCAGCTTCGAGAAGAATCCCATCG
ACTTTCTGGAAGCCAAGGGCTACAAAGAAGTGAAAAAGGACCTGATCATCAAGCTGCCTAAGTACTCCCT
GTTCGAGCTGGAAAACGGCCGGAAGAGAATGCTGGCCTCTGCCGGCGAACTGCAGAAGGGAAACGAACTG
GCCCTGCCCTCCAAATATGTGAACTTCCTGTACCTGGCCAGCCACTATGAGAAGCTGAAGGGCTCCCCCG
AGGATAATGAGCAGAAACAGCTGTTTGTGGAACAGCACAAGCACTACCTGGACGAGATCATCGAGCAGAT
CAGCGAGTTCTCCAAGAGAGTGATCCTGGCCGACGCTAATCTGGACAAAGTGCTGTCCGCCTACAACAAG
CACCGGGATAAGCCCATCAGAGAGCAGGCCGAGAATATCATCCACCTGTTTACCCTGACCAATCTGGGAG
CCCCTGCCGCCTTCAAGTACTTTGACACCACCATCGACCGGAAGAGGTACACCAGCACCAAAGAGGTGCT
GGACGCCACCCTGATCCACCAGAGCATCACCGGCCTGTACGAGACACGGATCGACCTGTCTCAGCTGGGA
GGTGACAGCGGCGGGAGCGGCGGGAGCGGGGGGAGCACTAATCTGAGCGACATCATTGAGAAGGAGACTG
GGAAACAGCTGGTCATTCAGGAGTCCATCCTGATGCTGCCTGAGGAGGTGGAGGAAGTGATCGGCAACAA
GCCAGAGTCTGACATCCTGGTGCACACCGCCTACGACGAGTCCACAGATGAGAATGTGATGCTGCTGACC
TCTGACGCCCCCGAGTATAAGCCTTGGGCCCTGGTCATCCAGGATTCTAACGGCGAGAATAAGATCAAGA
TGCTGAGCGGAGGATCCGGAGGATCTGGAGGCAGCACCAACCTGTCTGACATCATCGAGAAGGAGACAGG
CAAGCAGCTGGTCATCCAGGAGAGCATCCTGATGCTGCCCGAAGAAGTCGAAGAAGTGATCGGAAACAAG
CCTGAGAGCGATATCCTGGTCCATACCGCCTACGACGAGAGTACCGACGAAAATGTGATGCTGCTGACAT
CCGACGCCCCAGAGTATAAGCCCTGGGCTCTGGTCATCCAGGATTCCAACGGAGAGAACAAAATCAAAAT
GCTGTCTGGCGGCTCAAAAAGAACCGCCGACGGCAGCGAATTCGAGCCCAAGAAGAAGAGGAAAGTCGGA
TCCTACCCATACGATGTTCCAGATTACGCTTATCCCTACGACGTGCCTGATTATGCATACCCATATGATG
TCCCCGACTATGCCTAACCGGTCATCATCACCATCACCATTGAGTTTAAACCCGCTGATCAGCCTCGACT
GTGCCTTCTAGTTGCCAGCCATCTGTTGTTTGCCCCTCCCCCGTGCCTTCCTTGACCCTGGAAGGTGCCA
CTCCCACTGTCCTTTCCTAATAAAATGAGGAAATTGCATCGCATTGTCTGAGTAGGTGTCATTCTATTCT
GGGGGGTGGGGTGGGGCAGGACAGCAAGGGGGAGGATTGGGAAGACAATAGCAGGCATGCTGGGGATGCG
GTGGGCTCTATGGCTTCTGAGGCGGAAAGAACCAGCTGGGGCTCGATACCGTCGACCTCTAGCTAGAGCT
TGGCGTAATCATGGTCATAGCTGTTTCCTGTGTGAAATTGTTATCCGCTCACAATTCCACACAACATACG
AGCCGGAAGCATAAAGTGTAAAGCCTAGGGTGCCTAATGAGTGAGCTAACTCACATTAATTGCGTTGCGC
TCACTGCCCGCTTTCCAGTCGGGAAACCTGTCGTGCCAGCTGCATTAATGAATCGGCCAACGCGCGGGGA
GAGGCGGTTTGCGTATTGGGCGCTCTTCCGCTTCCTCGCTCACTGACTCGCTGCGCTCGGTCGTTCGGCT
GCGGCGAGCGGTATCAGCTCACTCAAAGGCGGTAATACGGTTATCCACAGAATCAGGGGATAACGCAGGA
AAGAACATGTGAGCAAAAGGCCAGCAAAAGGCCAGGAACCGTAAAAAGGCCGCGTTGCTGGCGTTTTTCC
ATAGGCTCCGCCCCCCTGACGAGCATCACAAAAATCGACGCTCAAGTCAGAGGTGGCGAAACCCGACAGG
ACTATAAAGATACCAGGCGTTTCCCCCTGGAAGCTCCCTCGTGCGCTCTCCTGTTCCGACCCTGCCGCTT
ACCGGATACCTGTCCGCCTTTCTCCCTTCGGGAAGCGTGGCGCTTTCTCATAGCTCACGCTGTAGGTATC
TCAGTTCGGTGTAGGTCGTTCGCTCCAAGCTGGGCTGTGTGCACGAACCCCCCGTTCAGCCCGACCGCTG
CGCCTTATCCGGTAACTATCGTCTTGAGTCCAACCCGGTAAGACACGACTTATCGCCACTGGCAGCAGCC
ACTGGTAACAGGATTAGCAGAGCGAGGTATGTAGGCGGTGCTACAGAGTTCTTGAAGTGGTGGCCTAACT
ACGGCTACACTAGAAGAACAGTATTTGGTATCTGCGCTCTGCTGAAGCCAGTTACCTTCGGAAAAAGAGT
TGGTAGCTCTTGATCCGGCAAACAAACCACCGCTGGTAGCGGTGGTTTTTTTGTTTGCAAGCAGCAGATT
ACGCGCAGAAAAAAAGAATCTCAAGAAGATCCTTTGATCTTTTCTACGGGGTCTGACACTCAGTGGAACG
AAAACTCACGTTAAGGGATTTTGGTCATGAGATTATCAAAAAGGATCTTCACCTAGATCCTTTTAAATTA
AAAATGAAGTTTTAAATCAATCTAAAGTATATATGAGTAAACTTGGTCTGACAGTTACCAATGCTTAATC
AGTGAGGCACCTATCTCAGCGATCTGTCTATTTCGTTCATCCATAGTTGCCTGACTCCCCGTCGTGTAGA
TAACTACGATACGGGAGGGCTTACCATCTGGCCCCAGTGCTGCAATGATACCGCGAGACCCACGCTCACC
GGCTCCAGATTTATCAGCAATAAACCAGCCAGCCGGAAGGGCCGAGCGCAGAAGTGGTCCTGCAACTTTA
TCCGCCTCCATCCAGTCTATTAATTGTTGCCGGGAAGCTAGAGTAAGTAGTTCGCCAGTTAATAGTTTGC
GCAACGTTGTTGCCATTGCTACAGGCATCGTGGTGTCACGCTCGTCGTTTGGTATGGCTTCATTCAGCTC
CGGTTCCCAACGATCAAGGCGAGTTACATGATCCCCCATGTTGTGCAAAAAAGCGGTTAGCTCCTTCGGT
CCTCCGATCGTTGTCAGAAGTAAGTTGGCCGCAGTGTTATCACTCATGGTTATGGCAGCACTGCATAATT
CTCTTACTGTCATGCCATCCGTAAGATGCTTTTCTGTGACTGGTGAGTACTCAACCAAGTCATTCTGAGA
ATAGTGTATGCGGCGACCGAGTTGCTCTTGCCCGGCGTCAATACGGGATAATACCGCGCCACATAGCAGA
ACTTTAAAAGTGCTCATCATTGGAAAACGTTCTTCGGGGCGAAAACTCTCAAGGATCTTACCGCTGTTGA
GATCCAGTTCGATGTAACCCACTCGTGCACCCAACTGATCTTCAGCATCTTTTACTTTCACCAGCGTTTC
TGGGTGAGCAAAAACAGGAAGGCAAAATGCCGCAAAAAAGGGAATAAGGGCGACACGGAAATGTTGAATA
CTCATACTCTTCCTTTTTCAATATTATTGAAGCATTTATCAGGGTTATTGTCTCATGAGCGGATACATAT
TTGAATGTATTTAGAAAAATAAACAAATAGGGGTTCCGCGCACATTTCCCCGAAAAGTGCCACCTGACGT
CGACGGATCGGGAGATCGATCTCCCGATCCCCTAGGGTCGACTCTCAGTACAATCTGCTCTGATGCCGCA
TAGTTAAGCCAGTATCTGCTCCCTGCTTGTGTGTTGGAGGTCGCTGAGTAGTGCGCGAGCAAAATTTAAG
CTACAACAAGGCAAGGCTTGACCGACAATTGCATGAAGAATCTGCTTAGGGTTAGGCGTTTTGCGCTGCT
TCGCGATGTACGGGCCAGATATACGCGTTGACATTGATTATTGACTAGTTATTAATAGTAATCAATTACG
GGGTCATTAGTTCATAGCCCATATATGGAGTTCCGCGTTACATAACTTACGGTAAATGGCCCGCCTGGCT
GACCGCCCAACGACCCCCGCCCATTGACGTCAATAATGACGTATGTTCCCATAGTAACGCCAATAGGGAC
TTTCCATTGACGTCAATGGGTGGAGTATTTACGGTAAACTGCCCACTTGGCAGTACATCAAGTGTATC
Features (pLannotate 1.2.2; 20 found; start..end, strand, type, name):
    204..221     -  promoter       CMV promoter (fragment): human cytomegalovirus (CMV) immediate early promoter
    284..335     +  promoter       CMVd2 promoter: truncated human cytomegalovirus (CMV) immediate early promoter that yields moderately reduced expression relative to the full-length promoter
    377..395     +  promoter       T7 promoter: promoter for bacteriophage T7 RNA polymerase
    466..1059    +  CDS            APOBEC3A: ABC3A_HUMAN - Experimental evidence at protein level: Swiss-Prot protein existence level 1. DNA deaminase (cytidine deaminase) with restriction activity against viruses, foreign DNA and mobility of retrotransposons. Exhibits antiviral activity against adeno-associated virus (AAV) and human T- cell leukemia virus type 1 (HTLV-1) and may inhibit the mobility of LTR and non-LTR retrotransposons. Selectively targets single-stranded DNA and can deaminate both methylcytosine and cytosine in foreign DNA. Can induce somatic hypermutation in the nuclear and mitochondrial DNA. May also play a role in th
   1156..2757    +  CDS            dCas9(N): N-terminal portion of catalytically inactive Streptococcus pyogenes dCas9 carrying the D10A mutation (Zetsche et al., 2015)
   2758..5252    +  CDS            Cas9(C) (fragment): C-terminal portion of Streptococcus pyogenes Cas9 (Zetsche et al., 2015)
   5566..5814    +  CDS            UGI: UNGI_BPPB2 - Experimental evidence at protein level: Swiss-Prot protein existence level 1. This protein binds specifically and reversibly to the host uracil-DNA glycosylase, preventing removal of uracil residues from PBS2 DNA by the host uracil-excision repair system. From Bacillus phage PBS2 (Bacteriophage PBS2).
   5884..5964    +  CDS            3xHA: three tandem HA epitope tags
   6019..6243    +  polyA_signal   bGH poly(A) signal: bovine growth hormone polyadenylation signal
   6247..6268    +  promoter       SV40 promoter (fragment): SV40 enhancer and early promoter
   6273..6289    +  misc_feature   MCS (fragment): pBluescript multiple cloning site
   6338..6354    -  protein_bind   lac operator: The lac repressor binds to the lac operator to inhibit transcription in E. coli. This inhibition can be relieved by adding lactose or isopropyl-β-D-thiogalactopyranoside (IPTG). lac repressor encoded by lacI
   6362..6392    -  promoter       lac promoter: promoter for the E. coli lac operon
   6407..6428    -  protein_bind   CAP binding site: CAP binding activates transcription in the presence of cAMP. E. coli catabolite activator protein
   6441..6533    -  CDS            lacI (fragment): lac repressor; lacI; The lac repressor binds to the lac operator to inhibit transcription in E. coli. This inhibition can be relieved by adding lactose or isopropyl-β-D-thiogalactopyranoside (IPTG).
   6716..7304    -  rep_origin     ori: high-copy-number ColE1/pMB1/pBR322/pUC origin of replication
   7475..8335    -  CDS            AmpR: β-lactamase; bla; confers resistance to ampicillin, carbenicillin, and related antibiotics
   8336..8440    -  promoter       AmpR promoter: bla
   8511..8555    -  misc_feature   bom (fragment): basis of mobility region from pBR322
   8710..131     +  enhancer       CMV enhancer (across the origin): human cytomegalovirus immediate early enhancer
