[The description below was written by a language model from this plasmid's Addgene catalogue record and pLannotate feature annotations shown in this document.]
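Description:
pCMV-haA3A-CBE-G is an 8,958 bp mammalian expression plasmid for transient production of the cytosine base editor haA3A-CBE-G in mammalian cells. It is built on a pCMV backbone that replicates at high copy in E. coli through a ColE1/pBR322-type origin and is selected with ampicillin via the β-lactamase gene and its native promoter. Residual backbone elements such as a lac promoter/operator, a CAP binding site, and small fragments of lacI, bom and an SV40 promoter are annotated but play no evident role in the payload.

The roughly 5.6 kb insert is a single fusion open reading frame driven by the human CMV immediate-early enhancer and promoter (the promoter is annotated only as short fragments) and terminated by the bovine growth hormone polyadenylation signal. A T7 promoter sits just upstream of the coding region, which would permit in vitro transcription. The fusion begins with a human APOBEC3A cytidine deaminase domain, described in the associated publication title as engineered for accurate and efficient editing, although the specific substitutions are not listed in the record. This is followed by Streptococcus pyogenes Cas9 whose N-terminal part is annotated as carrying D10A, a change typically used to make a nickase in base editors. Downstream lie an annotated copy of the PBS2 phage uracil-DNA glycosylase inhibitor (UGI), which blocks excision of the uracil intermediate and so favours C-to-T outcomes, and a C-terminal 3xHA epitope tag for detection. No guide RNA cassette is annotated, so a guide would have to be supplied separately. Nuclear localization signals and linkers are not annotated.
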