Addgene plasmid #220894: pCMV-haA3A-CBE-G
Purpose: Express haA3A-CBE-G (with SpCas9) in mammalian cells
Depositing lab: Dali Li. Depositing organization: East China Normal University. Publication: Engineering APOBEC3A deaminase for highly accurate and efficient base editing. Yang L, Huo Y, Wang M, Zhang D, Zhang T, Wu H, Rao X, Meng H, Yin S, Mei J, Zhang D, Chen X, Lv J, Liu M, Cheng Y, Guan Y, Feng B, Song G, Yi C, Liu M, Zeng F, Wang L, Li D. Nat Chem Biol. 2024 Mar 29. doi: 10.1038/s41589-024-01595-4. PubMed 38553609.
Backbone
  Vector backbone: pCMV with a BR322 origin
  Total vector size (bp): 8958
  Vector type: Mammalian Expression
Growth in bacteria
  Bacterial resistance: Ampicillin, 100 μg/mL
  Growth temperature: 37°C
  Growth strain: DH5alpha
  Copy number: High Copy
Gene/Insert
  Gene/Insert name: haA3A-CBE-G
  Insert size (bp): 5559
Terms and licenses: Academic/Nonprofit Terms; Industry Terms: Not Available to Industry
How to cite: pCMV-haA3A-CBE-G was a gift from Dali Li (Addgene plasmid # 220894 ; http://n2t.net/addgene:220894 ; RRID:Addgene_220894)
